Addgene plasmid #237127: LgBiT-NRF2 Fusion Vector
Purpose: Express LgBiT-NRF2 Fusion Protein in Mammalian Cells under a CMV promoter
Depositing lab: Promega Corporation.
Backbone
  Vector backbone: pFN217K LgBiT CMV-Hyg Flexi Vector
  Vector type: Mammalian Expression
  Selectable markers: Hygromycin
Growth in bacteria
  Bacterial resistance: Kanamycin, 50 μg/mL
  Growth temperature: 37°C
  Growth strain: DH5alpha
  Copy number: High Copy
Gene/Insert
  Gene/Insert name: NRF2
  Species: H. sapiens (human)
  Mutation: None
  Entrez Gene: NFE2L2 (a.k.a. HEBP1, IMDDHH, NRF2, Nrf-2)
  Promoter: CMV
  Tag / fusion protein: LgBiT (N terminal on backbone)
  Cloning method: Other
Terms and licenses: Academic/Nonprofit Terms; Industry Terms
How to cite: LgBiT-NRF2 Fusion Vector was a gift from Promega Corporation (Addgene plasmid # 237127 ; http://n2t.net/addgene:237127 ; RRID:Addgene_237127)
