[The description below was written by a language model from this plasmid's Addgene catalogue record and pLannotate feature annotations shown in this document.]
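Description:
LgBiT-NRF2 Fusion Vector is a mammalian expression plasmid built on the pFN217K LgBiT CMV-Hyg Flexi Vector backbone. It produces human NRF2 (NFE2L2, recorded as unmutated) with the LgBiT tag fused to its N terminus. It is propagated in E. coli as a high-copy plasmid through a ColE1/pUC-type origin and selected with kanamycin. The resistance comes from an nptII (neo) coding sequence preceded by the synthetic bacterial EM7 promoter. For selecting stably transfected mammalian cells, a separate cassette places the hygromycin phosphotransferase gene (hph) under the SV40 enhancer/early promoter, terminated by a synthetic poly(A) signal.

In the 6,631 nt sequence, the expression unit lies on the reverse strand. A partial NanoLuc annotation, consistent with LgBiT being the large fragment of split NanoLuc, sits directly upstream of the full NFE2L2 coding sequence. This is followed by a remnant of a multiple cloning site and an SV40 late-region fragment carrying the SV40 polyadenylation signal. The catalogue names CMV as the promoter. The automated annotation, however, shows only a short minimal CMV fragment in the same orientation as the fusion, while the CMV enhancer and a larger promoter fragment are called on the opposite strand next to the EM7-neo cassette, so the exact promoter layout is not clear from the table alone. An SP6 promoter just upstream of the fusion would allow in vitro transcription.

LgBiT has little activity alone and reconstitutes a luminescent enzyme when paired with a complementary small peptide. The construct is therefore suited to NanoBiT-style complementation assays, such as monitoring NRF2 interactions with a partner carrying the small subunit in live cells. The record itself states only mammalian expression of the fusion as the purpose.
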