Features (pLannotate 1.2.2; 15 found; start..end, strand, type, name):
     17..98      -  polyA_signal   SV40 poly(A) signal: SV40 polyadenylation signal
    121..204     -  CDS            large T antigen (fragment): large T antigen from SV40 (simian virus 40)
    260..292     -  misc_feature   MCS (fragment): pUC18/19 multiple cloning site
    301..2115    -  CDS            NFE2L2: NF2L2_HUMAN - Also known as NRF2 From Homo sapiens (Human).
   2173..2646    -  CDS            Nluc (fragment): NanoLuc® luciferase human codon-optimized
   2685..2703    -  promoter       SP6 promoter: promoter for bacteriophage SP6 RNA polymerase
   2729..2751    -  promoter       minimal CMV promoter (fragment): human cytomegalovirus (CMV) immediate early promoter
   2761..3126    +  enhancer       CMV enhancer: human cytomegalovirus immediate early enhancer
   3128..3315    +  promoter       CMV promoter (fragment): human cytomegalovirus (CMV) immediate early promoter
   3334..3381    +  promoter       EM7 promoter: synthetic bacterial promoter&nbsp
   3413..4204    +  CDS            neo: KKA2_KLEPN - Also known as kan, nptII. Experimental evidence at protein level: Swiss-Prot protein existence level 1. Resistance to kanamycin, neomycin, paromomycin, ribostamycin, butirosin and gentamicin B. From Klebsiella pneumoniae.
   4365..4953    -  rep_origin     ori: high-copy-number ColE1/pMB1/pBR322/pUC origin of replication
   5079..5127    -  polyA_signal   poly(A) signal: synthetic polyadenylation signal
   5166..6188    -  CDS            hph: KHYB_ECOLX - Experimental evidence at protein level: Swiss-Prot protein existence level 1. The aminoglycoside phosphotransferases achieve inactivation of their antibiotic substrates by phosphorylation. Only phosphorylates hygromycin and closely related compounds such as demethyl analogs and destomycin. From Escherichia coli.
   6219..6576    -  promoter       SV40 promoter: SV40 enhancer and early promoter
>Addgene plasmid #237127 | LgBiT-NRF2 Fusion Vector | addgene full sequence | sequence record 473332 | Addgene NGS Result
AAGACGCGTGACGTCGGCAGTGAAAAAAATGCTTTATTTGTGAAATTTGTGATGCTATTGCTTTATTTGT
AACCATTATAAGCTGCAATAAACAAGTTAACAACAACAATTGCATTCATTTTATGTTTCAGGTTCAGGGG
GAGGTGTGGGAGGTTTTTTAAAGCAAGTAAAACCTCTACAAATGTGGTATGGCTGATTATGATCCGCGGC
CGCAATACGTCGACGTTATCAGCTGACTTCGTACGAGAGCCTAGGTGTTTCTAGAGGATCCCCGGGTACC
GAGCCCGAATTCGTTTAAACGTTTTTCTTAACATCTGGCTTCTTACTTTTGGGAACAAGGAAAACATTGC
CATCTCTTGTTTGCTGCAGGGAGTATTCACTAGGAGAATAAGGTTTTCCATCTTCATCACGTAGCATGCT
GAAAACTTCGAGATATAAGGTGCTGAGTTGTTTTTTCAGTAGGTGAAGGCTTTTGTCATTTTCTCCTTTT
TCTTTGAGCAATTTTTCTTTTTCATCTTTCAAATGATCTAAATCTTGCTCTAGTTCTACTATATTTTCCA
GTTTTCTTTTTCTGCAATTCTGAGCAGCCACTTTATTCTTACCCCTCCTACGTATATCCCGAATTAATGC
AAGTTGAGCTTCATTGAACTGCTCTTTGGACATCATTTCGTTGAAGTCAACAACAGGGAGGTTAATGATT
TTTTCTACAGGGAATGGGATATGGAGAGCTTTTGCCCTAAGTTCATCTCTTGTGAGATGAGCCTCCAAGC
GGCTTGAATGTTTGTCTTTTGTGAATGGGGTTTTCCGATGACCAGGACTTACAGGCAATTCTTTCTCTGG
TGTGTTCTCACATTGGGCATCATGCACGTGAGTGCTCTGCCCCTGAGATGGTGACAAGGGTTGTACCATA
TCCCCAGAAGAATGTACTGGTGTTTTAGGACCATTCTGTTTGACACTTCCAGGGGCACTATCTAGCTCTT
CCACTTCAGAATCACTGAGGCCAAGTAGTGTGTCTCCATAGCTGGAAGATTCCACTGAGTGTTCTGGTGA
TGCCACACTGGGACTTGTGTTTAGTGAAATGCCGGAGTCAGAATCATTGAATTCTGCTGTGCTTTCAGGG
TGGTTTTGGTTGAAAGCTTTGCAAAGTGATAGATCAGAAACATCAATGGGCCCATTTAGAAGTTCAGAGA
GTGAATGGCTTAAAGTAGCAGGTGAGGGCATGCTGTTGCTGATACTGGGCTCAGCTATGAAAGCAGAATA
AAATTCATCACCAAAATCTGTGTTGACTGTGGCATCTGAATTTAATGAGTTCACTGTCAACTGGTTGGGG
TCTTCTGTGGAGAGGATGCTGCTGAAGGAATCCTCAAAAGCATTAAGAAAATGTGGACTACAGTTACCTA
CTTCTTTTTCCATTGAGGGTATAGATGAGTAAAAATGATAATTGTCAACTTCTGTCAGTTTGGCTTCTGG
ACTTGGAACCATGGTAGTCTCAACCAGCTTGTCATTTTCAATATTAAGACACTGTAACTCAGGAATGGAT
AATAGCTCCTCCCAAACTTGCTCAATGTCCTGTTGCATACCGTCTAAATCAACAGGGGCTACCTGAGCAA
CAGAAGTTTCAGGTGACTGAGCCTGATTAGTAGCAATGAAGACTGGGCTCTCGATGTGACCGGGAATATC
AGGAACAAGTGACTGAAACGTAGCCGAAGAAACCTCATTGTCATCTACAAACGGGAATGTCTGCGCCAAA
AGCTGCATGCAGTCATCAAAGTACAAAGCATCTGATTTGGGAATGTGGGCAACCTGGGAGTAGTTGGCAG
ATCCACTGGTTTCTGACTGGATGTGCTGGGCTGGCTGAATTGGGAGAAATTCACCTGTCTCTTCATCTAG
TTGTAACTGAGCGAAAAAGGCTTTCTCTTGCTCCTTTTGGAGTTGTTCTTGTCTTTCCTTTTCAAGTTTT
TTCTGTTTTTCCAGCTCATACTCTTTCCGTCGCTGACTGAAGTCAAATACTTCTCGACTTACTCCAAGAT
CTATATCTTGCCTCCAAAGTATGTCAATCAAATCCATGTCCTGCTGGGACGGGAGTCCCGGCGGCGGCAG
CTCCAAGTCCATCATGGCGATCGCACCGCTCGAGCCTCCACCTCCGCTCCCGCCACCACCGGAGCTCCCA
CTGTTGATGGTTACTCGGAACAGCATGGAGCCGTCGGGGGTGATCAGGCGCTCGTCGATAATTTTGTTGC
CGTTCCACAGGGTCCCTGTTACAGTGATCTTTTTGCCGTCGAACACGGCGATGCCTTCATACGGCCGTCC
GAAATAGTTCAGCATGTTCGGCGTAACCCCGTCGATTACCAGTGTGCCATAGGGCAGGATCACCTTAAAG
TGATGATCATCCACAGGGTACACCACCTTAAACACCTCTTCGATCTGGGCCATTTGGTCGGCGCTCAGAC
CTTCATACGGGATGATGACATGGATGTCGATCTTCAGGGCATTTTCACCGCTCCGGACAATCCTTTGGAT
CGGAGTTACGGACACGGCGAGATTCTGCAGCAAACTGGACACACCTCCCTGTTCAAGGACTTGGTCCAGG
TTGTAGGCGGCTGTCTGTTCCCAGTCCCCAACGAAATCTTCGAGTGTGAAGACCATGGTGAGCGCTAGCT
GCAAAAAGAACAAGTAGCTTGTATTCTATAGTGTCACCTAAATGGGCGATCTGACGGTTCACTAAACCAG
CTCTGCTTATATAGGCCTCCCTGGCGCGCCACTAGTTATTAATAGTAATCAATTACGGGGTCATTAGTTC
ATAGCCCATATATGGAGTTCCGCGTTACATAACTTACGGTAAATGGCCCGCCTGGCTGACCGCCCAACGA
CCCCCGCCCATTGACGTCAATAATGACGTATGTTCCCATAGTAACGCCAATAGGGACTTTCCATTGACGT
CAATGGGTGGAGTATTTACGGTAAACTGCCCACTTGGCAGTACATCAAGTGTATCATATGCCAAGTCCGC
CCCCTATTGACGTCAATGACGGTAAATGGCCCGCCTGGCATTATGCCCAGTACATGACCTTACGGGACTT
TCCTACTTGGCAGTACATCTACGTATTAGTCATCGCTATTACCATGGTGATGCGGTTTTGGCAGTACACC
AATGGGCGTGGATAGCGGTTTGACTCACGGGGATTTCCAAGTCTCCACCCCATTGACGTCAATGGGAGTT
TGTTTTGGCACCAAAATCAACGGGACTTTCCAAAATGTCGTAATAACCCCGCCCCGTTGACGCAAATGGG
CGGTAGGCGTGTACGGTGGGAGGTCAAATCGAATTCTAATACTGTTGACAATTAATCATCGGCATAGTAT
ATCGGCATAGTATAATACGACAAGGTGAGGAACTAAACCCAGGAGGCAGATCATGATTGAACAAGATGGA
TTGCACGCAGGTTCTCCGGCCGCTTGGGTGGAGAGGCTATTCGGCTATGACTGGGCACAACAGACAATCG
GCTGCTCTGATGCCGCCGTGTTCCGGCTGTCAGCGCAGGGGCGCCCGGTTCTTTTTGTCAAGACCGACCT
GTCCGGTGCCCTGAATGAACTGCAGGACGAGGCAGCGCGGCTATCGTGGCTGGCCACGACGGGCGTTCCT
TGCGCAGCTGTGCTCGACGTTGTCACTGAAGCGGGAAGGGACTGGCTGCTATTGGGCGAAGTGCCGGGGC
AGGATCTCCTGTCATCTCACCTTGCTCCTGCCGAGAAAGTATCCATCATGGCTGATGCAATGCGGCGGCT
GCATACGCTTGATCCGGCTACCTGCCCATTCGACCACCAAGCGAAACATCGCATCGAGCGAGCACGTACT
CGGATGGAAGCCGGTCTTGTCGATCAGGATGATCTGGACGAAGAGCATCAGGGGCTCGCGCCAGCCGAAC
TGTTCGCCAGGCTCAAGGCGCGCATGCCCGACGGCGAGGATCTCGTCGTGACCCATGGCGATGCCTGCTT
GCCGAATATCATGGTGGAAAATGGCCGCTTTTCTGGATTCATCGACTGTGGCCGGCTGGGTGTGGCGGAC
CGCTATCAGGACATAGCGTTGGCTACCCGTGATATTGCTGAAGAGCTTGGCGGCGAATGGGCTGACCGCT
TCCTCGTGCTTTACGGTATCGCCGCTCCCGATTCGCAGCGCATCGCCTTCTATCGCCTTCTTGACGAGTT
CTTCTGATTCGAAATGACCGACCAAGCGACGCCCAACCGGTATCAGCTCACTCAAAGGCGGTAATACGGT
TATCCACAGAATCAGGGGATAACGCAGGAAAGAACATGTGAGCAAAAGGCCAGCAAAAGGCCAGGAACCG
TAAAAAGGCCGCGTTGCTGGCGTTTTTCCATAGGCTCCGCCCCCCTGACGAGCATCACAAAAATCGACGC
TCAAGTCAGAGGTGGCGAAACCCGACAGGACTATAAAGATACCAGGCGTTTCCCCCTGGAAGCTCCCTCG
TGCGCTCTCCTGTTCCGACCCTGCCGCTTACCGGATACCTGTCCGCCTTTCTCCCTTCGGGAAGCGTGGC
GCTTTCTCATAGCTCACGCTGTAGGTATCTCAGTTCGGTGTAGGTCGTTCGCTCCAAGCTGGGCTGTGTG
CACGAACCCCCCGTTCAGCCCGACCGCTGCGCCTTATCCGGTAACTATCGTCTTGAGTCCAACCCGGTAA
GACACGACTTATCGCCACTGGCAGCAGCCACTGGTAACAGGATTAGCAGAGCGAGGTATGTAGGCGGTGC
TACAGAGTTCTTGAAGTGGTGGCCTAACTACGGCTACACTAGAAGGACAGTATTTGGTATCTGCGCTCTG
CTGAAGCCAGTTACCTTCGGAAAAAGAGTTGGTAGCTCTTGATCCGGCAAACAAACCACCGCTGGTAGCG
GTGGTTTTTTTGTTTGCAAGCAGCAGATTACGCGCAGAAAAAAAGGATTTCAAGAAGATCCTTTGATCTT
TTCTACGGGGTCTGACGCTCAGTGGAACGAAAACTCACGTTAAGGGATTTTGGTCATGAGATTATCAAAA
AGGATCTTCACCTAGATCCTTTTATAGTCCGGAATCGTCACACAAAAAACCAACACACAGATGTAATGAA
AATAAAGATATTTTATTGCGGCCATCGTGATGGCTAGAGTCTAAACTCGACCTACCTCCTTAGCGCGCGG
TCGTGTACTGGGCCGGCGGTTGCCGCTGTCGGCCAGCACCTCGACGCAGCCGTCGGTCCATACGGCTGCG
CTCCGGCGAGCGATTTGTGTGCGACCGACGGTGCCGGCCCCGCTGCGGACGATGGCATCGCAGCGGCCTT
GAGCCCAGGCAGCATCGTCGAAGTTGCCGTCCACGAGGCTCTGGTAGAGCTGATCCAGGCCGATGCGCAG
CATGTAGGCTCGCAGACGAGGGCTGCCGGCCAGCTCGGGATGCCGGCGCTCGAAGTAGCGAGTCTGCTGC
TCCATGCAAGCCAGCCAGGGCCGCCAGAAGAAGATGTTGGCCACCTCGTACTGACTGTCCCCGAACATAG
CTTCGGACCAGTCGATTACGGCGGTGATGCGGCCGTTGTCGGTCAGGACGTTGTTGCTGCCGAAGTCGGC
ATGGACGAGGTGGCGCACCTCGGGACAGTCTTCGGCCCACAGCATCAGTTCGTCCAGGGCTTGAGCTACG
CTGGCGGACACGGTGTCGTCCATCACGGTCTGCCAGTGGTAGACATGGGGATCAGCAATGGCGCAAATGA
AATCCCGCCAGGTTGTGTACTGGCCGATGCCTTGGGGCCCGAATGGGCCGAAGCCGCTGGTTTGACTGAG
GTCGGCGGCGGCAATAGCATCCATAGCTTCGGCGACAGGCTGTAACACAGCAGGCAGCTCTGTTTCGGGG
AGGTCTTGGAGAGTAACGCCTTGGGCGCGTCTACTGATGCAGTATGTCAGGCTCTCGCTGAACTCGCCGA
TGTCCAACACTTCGGGGATGGGTAGTGCAGCGCTGGCGAAGTGGCGGTACACGTAGCGGTCTTTGTAGAA
GCCATCAGCGCAGCTATTCACCCGCAGTACATAGCCGCGTCCGCCGACATCGAAGCTGAAGGCTCGGCTC
TCTTCGCCCTCCGACAACTGCATCAGGTCGCTCACACTGTCGAACTTCTCGATGAGAAATTTTTCAACGC
TGGTAGCGGTGAGTTCGGGCTTCTTCATGGTGGCGCTAGTGTCAGAAGAATCGAGCTTTTTGCAAAAGCC
TAGGCCTCCAAAAAAGCCTCCTCACTACTTCTGGAATAGCTCAGAGGCCGAGGCGGCCTCGGCCTCTGCA
TAAATAAAAAAAATTAGTCAGCCATGGGGCGGAGAATGGGCGGAACTGGGCGGAGTTAGGGGCGGGATGG
GCGGAGTTAGGGGCGGGACTATGGTTGCTGACTAATTGAGATGCATGCTTTGCATACTTCTGCCTGCTGG
GGAGCCTGGGGACTTTCCACACCTGGTTGCTGACTAATTGAGATGCATGCTTTGCATACTTCTGCCTGCT
GGGGAGCCTGGGGACTTTCCACACCCTAACTGACACACATTCCACAGCTGGTTCTTTCCGCCTCAGAAGG
TACCTAACCAAGTTCCTCTTTCAGAGGTTATTTCAGGCCATGGTGCTGCGC
